Addgene plasmid #241335: CamKII-FRT-MCSrev-WPRE-SV40 - GCH24.1
Purpose: (Empty Backbone) AAV cloning vector for Flp dependent expression under the CamKII promoter.
Depositing lab: Kimberly Ritola. Depositing organization: University of North Carolina at Chapel Hill.
Backbone
  Vector backbone: pAAV
  Vector type: AAV ; Cloning Vector
Growth in bacteria
  Bacterial resistance: Ampicillin, 100 μg/mL
  Growth temperature: 37°C
  Growth strain: NEB Stable
  Copy number: High Copy
Gene/Insert
  Gene/Insert name: None
Terms and licenses: Academic/Nonprofit Terms; Industry Terms: Not Available to Industry
How to cite: CamKII-FRT-MCSrev-WPRE-SV40 - GCH24.1 was a gift from Kimberly Ritola (Addgene plasmid # 241335 ; http://n2t.net/addgene:241335 ; RRID:Addgene_241335)
