[The description below was written by a language model from this plasmid's Addgene catalogue record and pLannotate feature annotations shown in this document.]
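Description:
CamKII-FRT-MCSrev-WPRE-SV40 - GCH24.1 is an empty AAV cloning backbone (pAAV type, about 5.9 kb) designed for building transfer plasmids that give Flp recombinase-dependent expression from the CaMKII promoter. It is propagated in E. coli through a high-copy ColE1/pUC-type origin and selected with ampicillin via the AmpR (β-lactamase) gene and its promoter. An M13 phage origin is also annotated. Short fragments of lacI, lacZα, bom and rop, along with the lac promoter/operator region, appear to be remnants of the parental cloning vectors and have no evident function in the construct.

The payload sits between two AAV2 inverted terminal repeats, which are the cis elements needed for replication and packaging of the intervening DNA into recombinant AAV particles. The cassette lies on the reverse strand of the record. It consists of the mouse CaMKIIα promoter, an FRT site, a pBluescript-derived multiple cloning site, a second FRT site in the opposite orientation, then a WPRE to enhance transcript stability and expression, and an SV40 polyadenylation signal (the short large T antigen fragment is probably part of that SV40 segment). No insert is present. As the name "MCSrev" suggests, a coding sequence is meant to be cloned into the MCS in the inverted, antisense orientation so that it is not expressed from the promoter. Because the annotated FRT sites face each other, Flp would invert the flanked segment and bring the gene into the sense orientation. Only one pair of FRT sites is annotated, so the record does not show whether the flipped state becomes locked. The resulting vectors would be used to restrict transgene expression to Flp-expressing cells in which the CaMKII promoter is active.
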