Features (pLannotate 1.2.2; 21 found; start..end, strand, type, name):
      1..589     +  rep_origin     ori: high-copy-number ColE1/pMB1/pBR322/pUC origin of replication
    772..864     +  CDS            lacI (fragment): lac repressor; lacI; The lac repressor binds to the lac operator to inhibit transcription in E. coli. This inhibition can be relieved by adding lactose or isopropyl-β-D-thiogalactopyranoside (IPTG).
    877..898     +  protein_bind   CAP binding site: CAP binding activates transcription in the presence of cAMP. E. coli catabolite activator protein
    913..943     +  promoter       lac promoter: promoter for the E. coli lac operon
    951..967     +  protein_bind   lac operator: The lac repressor binds to the lac operator to inhibit transcription in E. coli. This inhibition can be relieved by adding lactose or isopropyl-β-D-thiogalactopyranoside (IPTG). lac repressor encoded by lacI
   1007..1147    -  repeat_region  AAV2 ITR: inverted terminal repeat of adeno-associated virus serotype 2 inverted
   1162..1230    +  CDS            large T antigen (fragment): large T antigen from SV40 (simian virus 40)
   1253..1374    +  polyA_signal   SV40 poly(A) signal: SV40 polyadenylation signal
   1390..1978    -  misc_feature   WPRE: woodchuck hepatitis virus posttranscriptional regulatory element
   2061..2108    +  protein_bind   FRT: FLP-mediated recombination occurs in the 8-bp core sequence TCTAGAAA (Turan and Bode, 2011). FLP recombinase from the Saccharomyces cerevisiae 2μ plasmid
   2109..2216    +  misc_feature   MCS: pBluescript multiple cloning site
   2293..2340    -  protein_bind   FRT: FLP-mediated recombination occurs in the 8-bp core sequence TCTAGAAA (Turan and Bode, 2011). FLP recombinase from the Saccharomyces cerevisiae 2μ plasmid
   2347..3635    -  promoter       CaMKII promoter: promoter for the mouse calcium/calmodulin-dependent kinase II α subunit
   3642..3782    +  repeat_region  AAV2 ITR: inverted terminal repeat of adeno-associated virus serotype 2 inverted
   3791..3945    +  CDS            lacZα (fragment): LacZα fragment of β-galactosidase; lacZ fragment
   3951..4002    -  misc_feature   bom (fragment): basis of mobility region from pBR322
   4021..4401    +  rep_origin     M13 ori (sequence partly withheld): M13 bacteriophage origin of replication; arrow indicates direction of (+) strand synthesis
   4477..4526    -  misc_feature   bom (fragment): basis of mobility region from pBR322
   4628..4663    -  CDS            rop (fragment): Rop protein, which maintains plasmids at low copy number; rop
   4758..4862    +  promoter       AmpR promoter: bla
   4863..5723    +  CDS            AmpR: β-lactamase; bla; confers resistance to ampicillin, carbenicillin, and related antibiotics
>Addgene plasmid #241335 | CamKII-FRT-MCSrev-WPRE-SV40 - GCH24.1 | addgene full sequence | sequence record 487165
TTGAGATCCTTTTTTTCTGCGCGTAATCTGCTGCTTGCAAACAAAAAAACCACCGCTACCAGCGGTGGTT
TGTTTGCCGGATCAAGAGCTACCAACTCTTTTTCCGAAGGTAACTGGCTTCAGCAGAGCGCAGATACCAA
ATACTGTTCTTCTAGTGTAGCCGTAGTTAGGCCACCACTTCAAGAACTCTGTAGCACCGCCTACATACCT
CGCTCTGCTAATCCTGTTACCAGTGGCTGCTGCCAGTGGCGATAAGTCGTGTCTTACCGGGTTGGACTCA
AGACGATAGTTACCGGATAAGGCGCAGCGGTCGGGCTGAACGGGGGGTTCGTGCACACAGCCCAGCTTGG
AGCGAACGACCTACACCGAACTGAGATACCTACAGCGTGAGCTATGAGAAAGCGCCACGCTTCCCGAAGG
GAGAAAGGCGGACAGGTATCCGGTAAGCGGCAGGGTCGGAACAGGAGAGCGCACGAGGGAGCTTCCAGGG
GGAAACGCCTGGTATCTTTATAGTCCTGTCGGGTTTCGCCACCTCTGACTTGAGCGTCGATTTTTGTGAT
GCTCGTCAGGGGGGCGGAGCCTATGGAAAAACGCCAGCAACGCGGCCTTTTTACGGTTCCTGGCCTTTTG
CTGGCCTTTTGCTCACATGTTCTTTCCTGCGTTATCCCCTGATTCTGTGGATAACCGTATTACCGCCTTT
GAGTGAGCTGATACCGCTCGCCGCAGCCGAACGACCGAGCGCAGCGAGTCAGTGAGCGAGGAAGCGGAAG
AGCGCCCAATACGCAAACCGCCTCTCCCCGCGCGTTGGCCGATTCATTAATGCAGCTGGCACGACAGGTT
TCCCGACTGGAAAGCGGGCAGTGAGCGCAACGCAATTAATGTGAGTTAGCTCACTCATTAGGCACCCCAG
GCTTTACACTTTATGCTTCCGGCTCGTATGTTGTGTGGAATTGTGAGCGGATAACAATTTCACACAGGAA
ACAGCTATGACCATGATTACGAATTGCCTGCAGGCAGCTGCGCGCTCGCTCGCTCACTGAGGCCGCCCGG
GCAAAGCCCGGGCGTCGGGCGACCTTTGGTCGCCCGGCCTCAGTGAGCGAGCGAGCGCGCAGAGAGGGAG
TGGCCAACTCCATCACTAGGGGTTCCTATCGATGGCGCGCCTACCACATTTGTAGAGGTTTTACTTGCTT
TAAAAAACCTCCCACATCTCCCCCTGAACCTGAAACATAAAATGAATGCAATTGTTGTTGTTAACTTGTT
TATTGCAGCTTATAATGGTTACAAATAAAGCAATAGCATCACAAATTTCACAAATAAAGCATTTTTTTCA
CTGCATTCTAGTTGTGGTTTGTCCAAACTCATCAATGTATCTTATCATGTCTGTGTACAGCGGGGAGGCG
GCCCAAAGGGAGATCCGACTCGTCTGAGGGCGAAGGCGAAGACGCGGAAGAGGCCGCAGAGCCGGCAGCA
GGCCGCGGGAAGGAAGGTCCGCTGGATTGAGGGCCGAAGGGACGTAGCAGAAGGACGTCCCGCGCAGAAT
CCAGGTGGCAACACAGGCGAGCAGCCAAGGAAAGGACGATGATTTCCCCGACAACACCACGGAATTGTCA
GTGCCCAACAGCCGAGCCCCTGTCCAGCAGCGGGCAAGGCAGGCGGCGATGAGTTCCGCCGTGGCAATAG
GGAGGGGGAAAGCGAAAGTCCCGGAAAGGAGCTGACAGGTGGTGGCAATGCCCCAACCAGTGGGGGTTGC
GTCAGCAAACACAGTGCACACCACGCCACGTTGCCTGACAACGGGCCACAACTCCTCATAAAGAGACAGC
AACCAGGATTTATACAAGGAGGAGAAAATGAAAGCCATACGGGAAGCAATAGCATGATACAAAGGCATTA
AAGCAGCGTATCCACATAGCGTAAAAGGAGCAACATAGTTAAGAATACCAGTCAATCTTTCACAAATTTT
GTAATCCAGAGGTTGATTGCTAGCGAAGTTCCTATTCCGAAGTTCCTATTCTTCAAATAGTATAGGAACT
TCTTGGATCAAAATAGGAGCGATCGCAATGGAAGTTCCTATTCCGAAGTTCCTATTCTCTAGAAAGTATA
GGAACTTCGAGCTCCACCGCGGTGGCGGCCGCTCTAGAACTAGTGGATCCCCCGGGCTGCAGGAATTCGA
TATCAAGCTTATCGATACCGTCGACCTCGAGGGGGGGCCCGGTACCGAAGTTCCTATACTATTTGAAGAA
TAGGAACTTCGGAATAGGAACTTCAGAGCGCTTTGGCCGCTCCGGCCAAAGGGAAGTTCCTATACTTTCT
AGAGAATAGGAACTTCGGAATAGGAACTTCACCGGTGCTGCCCCCAGAACTAGGGGCCACTCGCCTGCCC
GTGCTCCTGAGTGCAAACGGAGAACCGGCTTGACTGACGAGCTTGGGGCTTCTGAGCAGGGCACTGTGGC
TGCTCACAGCCTCGCGAGCCTTCGTCAGCATCCAGGTCCCCATGGCAACCACCTCCGAAACGCCCTGTTC
CCGTTGCCCCGGTAACTGCCTCCCCAACACCTGCCTGCCTTTCACTTTAAAACCTGCTCCTCTTTGCCCT
GGCCTTATATACACAATACTGCAGGACTGTGTGGGCCCAGGAGCAAGTGGACCCTGTTCCCCCAGGGTGA
TGTACTGAGGGGGTTGGAGAAGGGGATGCGAACAAACTTAGTCCACAAGTGATCATCGCTCTTCCTACCT
CCCCCACCTCCAACTATAGGGCCCTTTTAACAGACGGGATGGGATTAAGTGGGGCAAAGAGGCAGTTGCT
ATGGTAACGGCTAGTGGGTGCCACATTCTGGGATGGTCCTTGAGAAAGACAGGATGTAGTTACCCTGGCA
ACTTCATCTCCTCTGAAGAGACAGGTATTGCCCCGTTGCCCTGGCAACAGCTGGGTTCTAAGGTTTACAG
GGGAAGCTAATTCATCTCTCCTTCCCTTCCCCCTTGTAGTCTCTGTAATGGTTTCTTTGCTTCCTCTGGG
AATTGGTCTGGTTGACTTGGCCTCTGTCTCTGTCCTTGTTTCTTTCCAGCTCTCCCTGCTTTTTAGCCAT
TGTGCATATCACACCGCCACCTTAGCGTGAGAAGAAGTACCAAACAGACCCAGAATGCTGACGGAATGAC
TCTGTCTGCTTTCTCACCCCTATCTGTCACCACTGAGCAGCAGGGCCCCTCCTGAGGCCTCTGCCACAGC
TCTCCCCACCCATCCTCCCAGAGGGACCATGAAGATTTGGTCTCCTGGGGCTCCTGTCCCAGTTTCTGCT
TGTGCTTCCCGTCAAGGTAGGACTGGAGAGAGGCAACTATAATGAGGTGAACGTGGCTGGACTCACCCAG
GGCTGGGCGGGTGGTGTAGATGTACCCTGCCCTGGACTCTTCTTTCCTAAACTCATTGGTCATCTGCCCT
AATGAGTTCACTCCTTCTGTATATCGTACTTGCATGCCCCCAAGGCATGGAATTTAAGATTAGTAATCTG
AGTTCAAGTTCTAGCTCTGACATTTCTGATGTGACCCTGGGCAGGTCACTGAGGAAGCTCTCTGCACCCC
CATCTCATTTTCTAGAAAATCAGAAGAAGAACCCCATGGAGATGAAGTGACCTAAGGCCATAATGAGATC
TAGGAACCCCTAGTGATGGAGTTGGCCACTCCCTCTCTGCGCGCTCGCTCGCTCACTGAGGCCGGGCGAC
CAAAGGTCGCCCGACGCCCGGGCTTTGCCCGGGCGGCCTCAGTGAGCGAGCGAGCGCGCAGCTGCCTGCA
GGCAGCTTGGCACTGGCCGTCGTTTTACAACGTCGTGACTGGGAAAACCCTGGCGTTACCCAACTTAATC
GCCTTGCAGCACATCCCCCTTTCGCCAGCTGGCGTAATAGCGAAGAGGCCCGCACCGATCGCCCTTCCCA
ACAGTTGCGCAGCCTGAATGGCGAATGGCGCCTGATGCGGTATTTTCTCCTTACGCATCTGTGCGGTATT
TCACACCGCATA
[142 nt withheld, positions 4003-4144]
C
[141 nt withheld, positions 4146-4286]
CCTTTGACGTTGGAGTCCACGTTCTTT
[37 nt withheld, positions 4314-4350]
ACCCTATCTCGGGCTATTCTTTTGATTTATAAGGGATTTTGCCGATTTCGGCCTATTGGTTAAAAAATGA
GCTGATTTAACAAAAATTTAACGCGAATTTTAACAAAATATTAACGTTTACAATTTTATGGTGCACTCTC
AGTACAATCTGCTCTGATGCCGCATAGTTAAGCCAGCCCCGACACCCGCCAACACCCGCTGACGCGCCCT
GACGGGCTTGTCTGCTCCCGGCATCCGCTTACAGACAAGCTGTGACCGTCTCCGGGAGCTGCATGTGTCA
GAGGTTTTCACCGTCATCACCGAAACGCGCGAGACGAAAGGGCCTCGTGATACGCCTATTTTTATAGGTT
AATGTCATGATAATAATGGTTTCTTAGACGTCAGGTGGCACTTTTCGGGGAAATGTGCGCGGAACCCCTA
TTTGTTTATTTTTCTAAATACATTCAAATATGTATCCGCTCATGAGACAATAACCCTGATAAATGCTTCA
ATAATATTGAAAAAGGAAGAGTATGAGTATTCAACATTTCCGTGTCGCCCTTATTCCCTTTTTTGCGGCA
TTTTGCCTTCCTGTTTTTGCTCACCCAGAAACGCTGGTGAAAGTAAAAGATGCTGAAGATCAGTTGGGTG
CACGAGTGGGTTACATCGAACTGGATCTCAACAGCGGTAAGATCCTTGAGAGTTTTCGCCCCGAAGAACG
TTTTCCAATGATGAGCACTTTTAAAGTTCTGCTATGTGGCGCGGTATTATCCCGTATTGACGCCGGGCAA
GAGCAACTCGGTCGCCGCATACACTATTCTCAGAATGACTTGGTTGAGTACTCACCAGTCACAGAAAAGC
ATCTTACGGATGGCATGACAGTAAGAGAATTATGCAGTGCTGCCATAACCATGAGTGATAACACTGCGGC
CAACTTACTTCTGACAACGATCGGAGGACCGAAGGAGCTAACCGCTTTTTTGCACAACATGGGGGATCAT
GTAACTCGCCTTGATCGTTGGGAACCGGAGCTGAATGAAGCCATACCAAACGACGAGCGTGACACCACGA
TGCCTGTAGCAATGGCAACAACGTTGCGCAAACTATTAACTGGCGAACTACTTACTCTAGCTTCCCGGCA
ACAATTAATAGACTGGATGGAGGCGGATAAAGTTGCAGGACCACTTCTGCGCTCGGCCCTTCCGGCTGGC
TGGTTTATTGCTGATAAATCTGGAGCCGGTGAGCGTGGGTCTCGCGGTATCATTGCAGCACTGGGGCCAG
ATGGTAAGCCCTCCCGTATCGTAGTTATCTACACGACGGGGAGTCAGGCAACTATGGATGAACGAAATAG
ACAGATCGCTGAGATAGGTGCCTCACTGATTAAGCATTGGTAACTGTCAGACCAAGTTTACTCATATATA
CTTTAGATTGATTTAAAACTTCATTTTTAATTTAAAAGGATCTAGGTGAAGATCCTTTTTGATAATCTCA
TGACCAAAATCCCTTAACGTGAGTTTTCGTTCCACTGAGCGTCAGACCCCGTAGAAAAGATCAAAGGATC
TTC
